Addgene plasmid #184769: ACH1-2EGFP-ter-URA3
Purpose: Marker for yeast mitochondria. Integration of 2xGFP tag at ACH1 C terminus. Uses auxotrophic marker URA3(Candida albicans).
Depositing lab: Zhiping Xie. Depositing organization: Shanghai Jiao Tong University. Publication: Excess diacylglycerol at the endoplasmic reticulum disrupts endomembrane homeostasis and autophagy. Li D, Yang SG, He CW, Zhang ZT, Liang Y, Li H, Zhu J, Su X, Gong Q, Xie Z. BMC Biol. 2020 Aug 28;18(1):107. doi: 10.1186/s12915-020-00837-w. PubMed 32859196.
Backbone
  Vector backbone: UG72-2GFP
  Vector type: Yeast Expression
Growth in bacteria
  Bacterial resistance: Ampicillin, 100 μg/mL
  Growth temperature: 37°C
  Growth strain: DH5alpha
  Copy number: High Copy
Gene/Insert
  Gene/Insert name: ACH1
  Species: S. cerevisiae (budding yeast)
  Entrez Gene: ACH1 (a.k.a. YBL015W)
  Tag / fusion protein: 2EGFP (C terminal on insert)
  Cloning method: Gibson Cloning
Terms and licenses: Academic/Nonprofit Terms; Industry Terms: Not Available to Industry
How to cite: ACH1-2EGFP-ter-URA3 was a gift from Zhiping Xie (Addgene plasmid # 184769 ; http://n2t.net/addgene:184769 ; RRID:Addgene_184769)
