[The description below was written by a language model from this plasmid's Addgene catalogue record and pLannotate feature annotations shown in this document.]
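Description:
ACH1-2EGFP-ter-URA3 is a yeast integrative tagging plasmid built on the UG72-2GFP backbone and designed to place a tandem GFP tag at the C terminus of the Saccharomyces cerevisiae ACH1 gene (YBL015W), giving a fluorescent marker for mitochondria. It is maintained in E. coli through a high-copy ColE1/pUC-type origin and the AmpR β-lactamase gene with its own promoter. The feature table shows no yeast replication origin or centromere, consistent with the stated use by chromosomal integration rather than episomal maintenance.

The payload begins with an ACH1 coding region of about 1.6 kb, followed in the same orientation by two copies of GFP (annotated as the S65T variant, and called 2EGFP in the catalogue record) and then the S. cerevisiae ADH1 terminator. No yeast promoter is annotated upstream of ACH1; only a bacteriophage SP6 promoter lies there. This suggests that the ACH1 sequence acts as the homology for targeting the native locus, so that the fusion would be expressed from the endogenous promoter, although the record does not describe the integration strategy. Downstream is the selection cassette: a URA3 open reading frame driven by the Ashbya gossypii TEF promoter and ended by the TEF terminator. The catalogue states that this marker is from Candida albicans, whereas the automated annotation matched it to the S. cerevisiae homologue. One loxP site interrupts the TEF promoter annotation and a second follows the terminator, so Cre recombinase could in principle excise the marker after integration and allow URA3 to be reused. A region of roughly 1 kb after the second loxP site is unannotated. The remaining features, including a T7 promoter and lacI, rop and bom fragments, are backbone remnants.
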