Features (pLannotate 1.2.2; 18 found; start..end, strand, type, name):
     94..112     +  promoter       SP6 promoter: promoter for bacteriophage SP6 RNA polymerase
    135..1712    +  CDS            ACH1: ACH1_YEAST - Experimental evidence at protein level: Swiss-Prot protein existence level 1. Presumably involved in regulating the intracellular acetyl- CoA pool for fatty acid and cholesterol synthesis and fatty acid oxidation. It may be involved in overall regulation of acetylation during melatonin synthesis. From Saccharomyces cerevisiae (strain ATCC 204508 / S288c) (Baker's yeast).
   1764..2477    +  CDS            GFP (S65T): GFP (S65T) is a basic (constitutively fluorescent) green fluorescent protein published in 1995, derived from Aequorea victoria.
   2514..3227    +  CDS            GFP (S65T): GFP (S65T) is a basic (constitutively fluorescent) green fluorescent protein published in 1995, derived from Aequorea victoria.
   3251..3438    +  terminator     ADH1 terminator: S. cerevisiae ADH1; transcription terminator for the S. cerevisiae alcohol dehydrogenase 1 (ADH1) gene
   3513..3720    +  promoter       TEF promoter (fragment): Ashbya gossypii TEF promoter
   3721..3754    -  protein_bind   loxP: Cre-mediated recombination occurs in the 8-bp core sequence (GCATACAT). Cre recombinase
   3754..3890    +  promoter       TEF promoter (fragment): Ashbya gossypii TEF promoter
   3909..4697    +  CDS            URA3: PYRF_YEAST - Experimental evidence at protein level: Swiss-Prot protein existence level 1. From Saccharomyces cerevisiae (strain ATCC 204508 / S288c) (Baker's yeast).
   4709..4906    +  terminator     TEF terminator: Ashbya gossypii TEF terminator
   4960..4993    -  protein_bind   loxP: Cre-mediated recombination occurs in the 8-bp core sequence (GCATACAT). Cre recombinase
   6051..6069    -  promoter       T7 promoter: promoter for bacteriophage T7 RNA polymerase
   6091..6144    -  CDS            lacI (fragment): lac repressor; lacI; The lac repressor binds to the lac operator to inhibit transcription in E. coli. This inhibition can be relieved by adding lactose or isopropyl-β-D-thiogalactopyranoside (IPTG).
   6327..6915    -  rep_origin     ori: high-copy-number ColE1/pMB1/pBR322/pUC origin of replication
   7086..7946    -  CDS            AmpR: β-lactamase; bla; confers resistance to ampicillin, carbenicillin, and related antibiotics
   7947..8051    -  promoter       AmpR promoter: bla
   8146..8181    +  CDS            rop (fragment): Rop protein, which maintains plasmids at low copy number; rop
   8283..31      +  misc_feature   bom (fragment) (across the origin): basis of mobility region from pBR322
>Addgene plasmid #184769 | ACH1-2EGFP-ter-URA3 | addgene full sequence | sequence record 384002 | Addgene NGS Result
AGAGCAGATTGTACTGAGAGTGCACCATATGGACATATTGTCGTTAGAACGCGGCTACAATTAATACATA
ACCTTATGTATCATACACATACGATTTAGGTGACACTATAGAACGCGGCCGCCAGCTGAAGCTTATGACA
ATTTCTAATTTGTTAAAGCAGAGAGTTAGGTATGCTCCCTATCTGAAAAAAGTTAAGGAAGCTCACGAGC
TTATTCCATTGTTCAAGAATGGTCAGTACCTTGGGTGGTCCGGTTTTACAGGAGTGGGTACTCCCAAGGC
AGTGCCGGAGGCACTGATAGATCACGTGGAGAAGAACAATTTACAAGGGAAGTTGAGATTCAACCTTTTT
GTTGGAGCTTCTGCTGGTCCAGAGGAAAACCGTTGGGCTGAACACGACATGATCATTAAGAGAGCCCCTC
ATCAAGTAGGGAAACCCATTGCAAAGGCAATTAACCAGGGTAGAATTGAGTTCTTTGATAAACATCTGTC
CATGTTCCCTCAGGATCTGACATACGGGTTCTACACCAGGGAAAGAAAAGACAACAAAATCCTTGATTAT
ACTATAATCGAGGCAACGGCCATTAAAGAGGACGGGTCTATCGTCCCAGGTCCCTCTGTCGGTGGTTCTC
CAGAATTCATTACAGTCAGTGATAAAGTGATTATTGAGGTTAACACGGCTACGCCTTCGTTCGAGGGTAT
TCACGATATAGACATGCCCGTGAACCCACCTTTCAGGAAACCATACCCATATCTGAAAGTGGACGACAAG
TGTGGTGTTGACTCCATCCCGGTTGATCCTGAAAAGGTTGTTGCGATTGTGGAGTCCACCATGAGGGACC
AGGTCCCACCAAATACGCCCTCTGACGACATGTCCAGGGCTATTGCAGGTCATTTGGTCGAGTTTTTCAG
AAACGAGGTAAAACATGGTAGGCTACCTGAAAACCTGCTGCCTTTACAAAGTGGTATAGGTAACATTGCT
AACGCTGTCATTGAAGGGCTTGCTGGCGCCCAATTCAAGCACTTGACTGTATGGACGGAAGTGCTGCAGG
ACTCGTTCTTGGATCTTTTCGAGAACGGATCTTTGGACTACGCCACTGCTACTTCCGTGAGATTGACTGA
AAAGGGTTTCGACAGAGCCTTTGCAAACTGGGAAAATTTCAAACACAGATTGTGTTTGAGATCTCAAGTT
GTCTCGAACAATCCGGAAATGATCCGTAGATTGGGTGTCATCGCCATGAATACCCCAGTAGAAGTTGACA
TTTACGCGCACGCCAATTCTACAAATGTGAATGGTTCCCGTATGTTGAACGGGTTGGGTGGATCTGCTGA
TTTCTTGAGAAATGCAAAGTTGTCCATCATGCATGCCCCCTCTGCAAGACCAACTAAAGTAGACCCTACC
GGTATCTCTACCATTGTTCCTATGGCCTCTCATGTAGATCAAACTGAGCATGACCTGGACATCTTGGTCA
CTGACCAAGGTTTGGCGGATCTAAGAGGTCTATCGCCTAAGGAAAGAGCCCGTGAAATCATCAACAAGTG
TGCTCATCCCGATTATCAAGCTTTGTTGACCGATTACTTGGACAGAGCAGAGCATTACGCTAAAAAGCAC
AATTGCTTGCATGAACCACACATGCTAAAGAATGCTTTCAAGTTCCACACCAACTTAGCTGAAAAGGGTA
CAATGAAGGTCGACAGCTGGGAACCAGTTGACGCTTCGTACGCTGCAGGTCGACGGATCGGTGACGGTGC
TGGTTTAATTAACATGTCTAAAGGTGAAGAATTATTCACTGGTGTTGTCCCAATTTTGGTTGAATTAGAT
GGTGATGTTAATGGTCACAAATTTTCTGTCTCCGGTGAAGGTGAAGGTGATGCTACTTACGGTAAATTGA
CCTTAAAATTTATTTGTACTACTGGTAAATTGCCAGTTCCATGGCCAACCTTAGTCACTACTTTAACTTA
TGGTGTTCAATGTTTTTCTAGATACCCAGATCATATGAAACAACATGACTTTTTCAAGTCTGCCATGCCA
GAAGGTTATGTTCAAGAAAGAACTATTTTTTTCAAAGATGACGGTAACTACAAGACCAGAGCTGAAGTCA
AGTTTGAAGGTGATACCTTAGTTAATAGAATCGAATTAAAAGGTATTGATTTTAAAGAAGATGGTAACAT
TTTAGGTCACAAATTGGAATACAACTATAACTCTCACAATGTTTACATCATGGCTGACAAACAAAAGAAT
GGTATCAAAGTTAACTTCAAAATTAGACACAACATTGAAGATGGTTCTGTTCAATTAGCTGACCATTATC
AACAAAATACTCCAATTGGTGATGGTCCAGTCTTGTTACCAGACAACCATTACTTATCCACTCAATCTGC
CTTATCCAAAGATCCAAACGAAAAGAGAGACCACATGGTCTTGTTAGAATTTGTTACTGCTGCTGGTATT
ACCCATGGTATTGATGAATTGTACAAAATTCCAGTTCCAACGCGTGATCTAGAGAAGCCATTCATGTCTA
AAGGTGAAGAATTATTCACTGGTGTTGTCCCAATTTTGGTTGAATTAGATGGTGATGTTAATGGTCACAA
ATTTTCTGTCTCCGGTGAAGGTGAAGGTGATGCTACTTACGGTAAATTGACCTTAAAATTTATTTGTACT
ACTGGTAAATTGCCAGTTCCATGGCCAACCTTAGTCACTACTTTAACTTATGGTGTTCAATGTTTTTCTA
GATACCCAGATCATATGAAACAACATGACTTTTTCAAGTCTGCCATGCCAGAAGGTTATGTTCAAGAAAG
AACTATTTTTTTCAAAGATGACGGTAACTACAAGACCAGAGCTGAAGTCAAGTTTGAAGGTGATACCTTA
GTTAATAGAATCGAATTAAAAGGTATTGATTTTAAAGAAGATGGTAACATTTTAGGTCACAAATTGGAAT
ACAACTATAACTCTCACAATGTTTACATCATGGCTGACAAACAAAAGAATGGTATCAAAGTTAACTTCAA
AATTAGACACAACATTGAAGATGGTTCTGTTCAATTAGCTGACCATTATCAACAAAATACTCCAATTGGT
GATGGTCCAGTCTTGTTACCAGACAACCATTACTTATCCACTCAATCTGCCTTATCCAAAGATCCAAACG
AAAAGAGAGACCACATGGTCTTGTTAGAATTTGTTACTGCTGCTGGTATTACCCATGGTATGGATGAATT
ATATAAATAAGGCGCGCCACTTCTAAATAAGCGAATTTCTTATGATTTATGATTTTTATTATTAAATAAG
TTATAAAAAAAATAAGTGTATACAAATTTTAAAGTGACTCTTAGGTTTTAAAACGAAAATTCTTATTCTT
GAGTAACTCTTTCCTGTAGGTCAGGTTGCTTTCTCAGGTATAGTATGAGGTCGCTCTTATTGACCACACC
TCTACCGGCAGATCCGCTAGGGATAACAGGGTAATATAGATCTGTTTAGCTTGCCTCGTCCCCGCCGGGT
CACCCGGCCAGCGACATGGAGGCCCAGAATACCCTCCTTGACAGTCTTGACGTGCGCAGCTCAGGGGCAT
GATGTGACTGTCGCCCGTACATTTAGCCCATACATCCCCATGTATAATCATTTGCATCCATACATTTTGA
TGGCCGCACGGCGCGAAGCAAAAATTACGGCTCCTCGCTGCGGACCTGCGAGCAGGGAAACGCTCCCCTC
ACAGACGCGTATAACTTCGTATAATGTATGCTATACGAAGTTATTGAATTGTCCCCACGCCGCGCCCCTG
TAGAGAAATATAAAAGGTTAGGATTTGCCACTGAGGTTCTTCTTTCATATACTTCCTTTTAAAATCTTGC
TAGGATACAGTTCTCACATCACATCCGAACATAAACAACCATGACAGTCAACACTAAGACCTATAGTGAG
AGAGCAGAAACTCATGCCTCACCAGTAGCACAACGATTATTTCGATTAATGGAACTGAAGAAAACCAATT
TATGTGCATCAATTGATGTTGATACCACTAAGGAATTCCTTGAATTAATTGATAAATTGGGTCCTTATGT
ATGCTTAATCAAGACTCATATTGATATAATCAATGATTTTTCCTATGAATCCACTATTGAACCATTATTA
GAACTTTCACGTAAACATCAATTTATGATTTTTGAAGATAGAAAATTTGCTGATATTGGTAATACCGTGA
AGAAACAATATATTGGTGGAGTTTATAAAATTAGTAGTTGGGCAGATATTACTAATGCTCATGGTGTCAC
TGGGAATGGAGTAGTTGAAGGATTAAAACAGGGAGCTAAAGAAACCACCACCAACCAAGAGCCAAGAGGG
TTATTGATGTTAGCTGAATTATCATCAGTGGGATCATTAGCATATGGAGAATATTCTCAAAAAACTGTTG
AAATTGCTAAATCCGATAAGGAATTTGTTATTGGATTTATTGCCCAACGTGATATGGGTGGACAAGAAGA
AGGATTTGATTGGCTTATTATGACACCTGGAGTTGGATTAGATGATAAAGGTGATGGATTAGGACAACAA
TATAGAACTGTTGATGAAGTTGTTAGCACTGGAACTGATATTATCATTGTTGGTAGAGGATTGTTTGGTA
AAGGAAGAGATCCAGATATTGAAGGTAAAAGGTATAGAGATGCTGGTTGGAATGCTTATTTGAAAAAGAC
TGGCCAATTATAATCAGTACTGACAATAAAAAGATTCTTGTTTTCAAGAACTTGTCATTTGTATAGTTTT
TTTATATTGTAGTTGTTCTATTTTAATCAAATGTTAGCGTGATTTATATTTTTTTTCGCCTCGACATCAT
CTGCCCAGATGCGAAGTTAAGTGCGCAGAAAGTAATATCATGCGTCAATCGTATGTGAATGCTGGTCGCT
ATACTGCTGTCGATTCGATACTAACGCCGCCATCCAGTGTCGAAAACGAGCTCGAATTCATAACTTCGTA
TAATGTATGCTATACGAAGTTATATCGATGATATCAGATCCACTAGTGGCCTATGCGGCCGCGGGTTTGT
GCGCAAACCGAGAGATGAGTATTTAACAAAAAAAAGAAAGGAAATGATATGATTATGATTTTATGTTTAT
AAAGCTTTTATCCAATGCGTTGTTTTTTCTTGCATATTTATACTTTTTGCGCTCATGGAGGGAGTTAATC
AATACGCATGACGTCTAGTTAATTCACAGGTAGTACTGTATATTTATATGTTTACACAATAATTATGTAT
TAAGTAGTGATTAGTAAAAAAAACTAAGAGGTTGAAAGTCATCAACCCTTATATTAATTTCAACGAATTT
CGCTGATGACGTCAGGGTAGTTCTCTTGCTTAGGTCAATGTAAAAATGCCAGGGTAATACAAAACCAAGC
TCTGAACCGCCCAACTTATCTGTAATGATGCATGTATACCTTACAATGATTTTTTTTCTCCTATTATGGA
ATTAATATTGGAATCCATGTTTGTGAACAGCCTTCTCCGCAATTTAGCTTCAAGCTAATAAGTGGTTATT
GTTTGCGCGCGCTTGAAGGCAAGGATCATCGCTTTTTTCTTCTCACCATTGAATTTAAGGGACGCCGATT
AGCATAATACACTTATCAACAACAACCGGATGTGTGTTATCTATCAGTGGTGGAAGGATTGGTAAGCAAT
TTGGTTTGATCCAGAGGACTAAGAAAAAAAAAACGGCTCATCAAAGAAATTAGTTCAATTGAGTGGTTTA
ATAGACAAAGTTTGGAAAGATAACAGAAGTAGAAAAAGTAAAAATCTACACATGACACTCAACACATGTG
GACAGCAAGAGGGCAGATAGATAAGTCGACACTGCAAATTGTTGTGTATGTAATAGCCCTGGGTGCAGGT
TGGCCAAAACTGTTCAACAGCTCGCCCATTTGAAGGTTCAACAGGCCGCCAGAAATGTTCAACAGATTGT
GCCGCTATGATACGTAACTTATATATAGCAGCGTGTATAATATTAGGACCATAATAAAATGAATGGCATG
AAAATAACGACCCGCGGATCTGCCGGTCTCCCTATAGTGAGTCGTATTAATTTCGATAAGCCAGGTTAAC
CTGCATTAATGAATCGGCCAACGCGCGGGGAGAGGCGGTTTGCGTATTGGGCGCTCTTCCGCTTCCTCGC
TCACTGACTCGCTGCGCTCGGTCGTTCGGCTGCGGCGAGCGGTATCAGCTCACTCAAAGGCGGTAATACG
GTTATCCACAGAATCAGGGGATAACGCAGGAAAGAACATGTGAGCAAAAGGCCAGCAAAAGGCCAGGAAC
CGTAAAAAGGCCGCGTTGCTGGCGTTTTTCCATAGGCTCCGCCCCCCTGACGAGCATCACAAAAATCGAC
GCTCAAGTCAGAGGTGGCGAAACCCGACAGGACTATAAAGATACCAGGCGTTTCCCCCTGGAAGCTCCCT
CGTGCGCTCTCCTGTTCCGACCCTGCCGCTTACCGGATACCTGTCCGCCTTTCTCCCTTCGGGAAGCGTG
GCGCTTTCTCATAGCTCACGCTGTAGGTATCTCAGTTCGGTGTAGGTCGTTCGCTCCAAGCTGGGCTGTG
TGCACGAACCCCCCGTTCAGCCCGACCGCTGCGCCTTATCCGGTAACTATCGTCTTGAGTCCAACCCGGT
AAGACACGACTTATCGCCACTGGCAGCAGCCACTGGTAACAGGATTAGCAGAGCGAGGTATGTAGGCGGT
GCTACAGAGTTCTTGAAGTGGTGGCCTAACTACGGCTACACTAGAAGAACAGTATTTGGTATCTGCGCTC
TGCTGAAGCCAGTTACCTTCGGAAAAAGAGTTGGTAGCTCTTGATCCGGCAAACAAACCACCGCTGGTAG
CGGTGGTTTTTTTGTTTGCAAGCAGCAGATTACGCGCAGAAAAAAAGGATCTCAAGAAGATCCTTTGATC
TTTTCTACGGGGTCTGACGCTCAGTGGAACGAAAACTCACGTTAAGGGATTTTGGTCATGAGATTATCAA
AAAGGATCTTCACCTAGATCCTTTTAAATTAAAAATGAAGTTTTAAATCAATCTAAAGTATATATGAGTA
AACTTGGTCTGACAGTTACCAATGCTTAATCAGTGAGGCACCTATCTCAGCGATCTGTCTATTTCGTTCA
TCCATAGTTGCCTGACTCCCCGTCGTGTAGATAACTACGATACGGGAGGGCTTACCATCTGGCCCCAGTG
CTGCAATGATACCGCGAGACCCACGCTCACCGGCTCCAGATTTATCAGCAATAAACCAGCCAGCCGGAAG
GGCCGAGCGCAGAAGTGGTCCTGCAACTTTATCCGCCTCCATCCAGTCTATTAATTGTTGCCGGGAAGCT
AGAGTAAGTAGTTCGCCAGTTAATAGTTTGCGCAACGTTGTTGCCATTGCTACAGGCATCGTGGTGTCAC
GCTCGTCGTTTGGTATGGCTTCATTCAGCTCCGGTTCCCAACGATCAAGGCGAGTTACATGATCCCCCAT
GTTGTGCAAAAAAGCGGTTAGCTCCTTCGGTCCTCCGATCGTTGTCAGAAGTAAGTTGGCCGCAGTGTTA
TCACTCATGGTTATGGCAGCACTGCATAATTCTCTTACTGTCATGCCATCCGTAAGATGCTTTTCTGTGA
CTGGTGAGTACTCAACCAAGTCATTCTGAGAATAGTGTATGCGGCGACCGAGTTGCTCTTGCCCGGCGTC
AATACGGGATAATACCGCGCCACATAGCAGAACTTTAAAAGTGCTCATCATTGGAAAACGTTCTTCGGGG
CGAAAACTCTCAAGGATCTTACCGCTGTTGAGATCCAGTTCGATGTAACCCACTCGTGCACCCAACTGAT
CTTCAGCATCTTTTACTTTCACCAGCGTTTCTGGGTGAGCAAAAACAGGAAGGCAAAATGCCGCAAAAAA
GGGAATAAGGGCGACACGGAAATGTTGAATACTCATACTCTTCCTTTTTCAATATTATTGAAGCATTTAT
CAGGGTTATTGTCTCATGAGCGGATACATATTTGAATGTATTTAGAAAAATAAACAAATAGGGGTTCCGC
GCACATTTCCCCGAAAAGTGCCACCTGACGTCTAAGAAACCATTATTATCATGACATTAACCTATAAAAA
TAGGCGTATCACGAGGCCCTTTCGTCTCGCGCGTTTCGGTGATGACGGTGAAAACCTCTGACACATGCAG
CTCCCGGAGACGGTCACAGCTTGTCTGTAAGCGGATGCCGGGAGCAGACAAGCCCGTCAGGGCGCGTCAG
CGGGTGTTGGCGGGTGTCGGGGCTGGCTTAACTATGCGGCATC
